>Addgene plasmid #233429 | XZ098 SFFV-mCherry-LIDARsensor(W)-hIgG1-TM | addgene full sequence | sequence record 467292 | Addgene NGS Result
AGTATCTGCTCCCTGCTTGTGTGTTGGAGGTCGCTGAGTAGTGCGCGAGCAAAATTTAAGCTACAACAAG
GCAAGGCTTGACCGACAATTGCCGATAAAATAAAAGATTTTATTTAGTCTCCAGAAAAAGGGGGGAATGA
AAGACCCCACCTGTAGGTTTGGCAAGCTAGCTGCAGTAACGCCATTTTGCAAGGCATGGAAAAATACCAA
ACCAAGAATAGAGAAGTTCAGATCAAGGGCGGGTACATGAAAATAGCTAACGTTGGGCCAAACAGGATAT
CTGCGGTGAGCAGTTTCGGCCCCGGCCCGGGGCCAAGAACAGATGGTCACCGCAGTTTCGGCCCCGGCCC
GAGGCCAAGAACAGATGGTCCCCAGATATGGCCCAACCCTCAGCAGTTTCTTAAGACCCATCAGATGTTT
CCAGGCTCCCCCAAGGACCTGAAATGACCCTGCGCCTTATTTGAATTAACCAATCAGCCTGCTTCTCGCT
TCTGTTCGCGCGCTTCTGCTTCCCGAGCTCTATAAAAGAGCTCACAACCCCTCACTCGGCGCGCCAGTCC
TCCGACAGACTGAGTCGCCCGGGAAGCTTCGCCACCATGGTGAGCAAGGGCGAGGAGGATAACATGGCCA
TCATCAAGGAGTTCATGCGCTTCAAGGTGCACATGGAGGGCTCCGTGAACGGCCACGAGTTCGAGATCGA
GGGCGAGGGCGAGGGCCGCCCCTACGAGGGCACCCAGACCGCCAAGCTGAAGGTGACCAAGGGTGGCCCC
CTGCCCTTCGCCTGGGACATCCTGTCCCCTCAGTTCATGTACGGCTCCAAGGCCTACGTGAAGCACCCCG
CCGACATTCCCGACTACTTGAAGCTGTCCTTCCCCGAGGGCTTCAAGTGGGAGCGCGTGATGAACTTCGA
GGACGGCGGCGTGGTGACCGTGACCCAGGACTCCTCCCTGCAGGACGGCGAGTTCATCTACAAGGTGAAG
CTGCGCGGCACCAACTTCCCCTCCGACGGCCCCGTAATGCAGAAGAAGACCATGGGCTGGGAGGCCTCCT
CCGAGCGGATGTACCCCGAGGACGGCGCCCTGAAGGGCGAGATCAAGCAGAGGCTGAAGCTGAAGGACGG
CGGCCACTACGACGCTGAGGTCAAGACCACCTACAAGGCCAAGAAGCCCGTGCAGCTGCCCGGCGCCTAC
AACGTCAACATCAAGTTGGACATCACCTCCCACAACGAGGACTACACCATCGTGGAACAGTACGAACGCG
CCGAGGGCCGCCACTCCACCGGCGGCATGGACGAGCTGTACAAGAGCGACGCGTTGGAAGCCAGACACAA
ACAGAAAATTGTGGCTCCGGTGAAACAGACTTTGAATTTTGACCTTCTGAAGCTGGCGGGAGACGTCGAG
TCCAACCCCGGTCCCGGTACCGGATCCTCCGTTTGGGTGGGTGGAATAGTAACGTACACCATCAGGGTAC
GTCTCAGACACCATCAGGGTCTGTCTGGTACAGCATCAGCGTACCATAGTATCCCACCTACCCAGACGAC
CGGTACTAGTGAGGCACGGCATAAGCAAAAGATCGTAGCCCCAGTAAAGCAAACACTCAACTTCGATCTA
CTCAAACTCGCAGGTGATGTGGAATCTAATCCAGGACCCATGGAGACAGACACACTCCTGCTATGGGTAC
TGCTGCTCTGGGTTCCAGGTTCCACTGGTGACGCTAGTGAAACGGGCGGATCAGGCGGTCGTCTGGGATC
CGACAAAACTCACACATGCCCACCGTGCCCAGCACCTGAACTCCTGGGGGGACCGTCAGTCTTCCTCTTC
CCCCCAAAACCCAAGGACACCCTCATGATCTCCCGGACCCCTGAGGTCACATGCGTGGTGGTGGACGTGA
GCCACGAAGACCCTGAGGTCAAGTTCAACTGGTACGTGGACGGCGTGGAGGTGCATAATGCCAAGACAAA
GCCGCGGGAGGAGCAGTACAACAGCACGTACCGTGTGGTCAGCGTCCTCACCGTCCTGCACCAGGACTGG
CTTAATGGCAAGGAGTACAAGTGCAAGGTCTCCAACAAAGCCCTCCCAGCCCCCATCGAGAAAACCATCT
CCAAAGCCAAAGGGCAGCCCCGAGAACCACAGGTCTACACCCTGCCCCCATCCCGGGAGGAGATGACCAA
GAACCAGGTCAGCCTGACCTGCCTGGTCAAAGGCTTCTATCCCAGCGACATCGCCGTGGAGTGGGAGAGC
AATGGGCAGCCGGAGAACAACTACAAGACCACGCCTCCCGTGCTGGACTCCGACGGCTCCTTCTTCCTCT
ACAGCAAGCTCACCGTGGACAAGAGCAGGTGGCAGCAGGGGAACGTCTTCTCATGCTCCGTGATGCACGA
GGCTCTGCACAACCACTACACGCAGAAGAGCCTCTCCCTGTCTCCGGGTAAAGGAGGAGGTGGAAGCGGA
GGAGGAGGAAGCGGAGGAGGAGGTAGCGGAGAACAAAAACTCATCTCAGAAGAGGATCTGGGCGGAGGAA
GTGGATCAGGAGGATCTGGTTCCATCTACATCTGGGCCCCCCTTGCTGGAACATGCGGAGTGCTGCTGCT
GAGCCTGGTGATCACCCTGTACTGCAACCACAGAAACAGGTCTGGTGGATCTGGAGGTTAGGCCGGAGGG
CCCGAACAAAAACTCATCTCAGAAGAGGATCTGAATAGCGCCGTCGACCATCATCATAATCATCATTGAG
TTTAAACCCGCTGATCAGCCTCGACTGTGCCTTCTAGTTGCCAGCCATCTGTTGTTTGCCCCTCCCCCGT
GCCTTCCTTGACCCTGGAAGGTGCCACTCCCACTGTCCTTTCCTAATAAAATGAGGAAATTGCATCGCAT
TGTCTGAGTAGGTGTCATTCTATTCTGGGGGGTGGGGTGGGGCAGGACAGCAAGGGGGAGGATTGGGAAG
ACAATAGCAGGCATGCTGGGGATGCGGTGGGCTCTATGGAGATCTATCGATGTTCTGGGGATGCGGTGGG
CTCTATGGCTTCTGAGGCGGAAAGAACCAGCTGGGGCTCTAGGGGGTATCCCC
[124 nt withheld, positions 3064-3187]
C
[91 nt withheld, positions 3189-3279]
AGGGTGATGGTTCACGTACCTAGAAGTTCCTATTCCGAAGTTCCTATTCTCTAGAAAGTATAGGAACTTC
CTTGGCCAAAAAGCCTGAACTCACCGCGACGTCTGTCGAGAAGTTTCTGATCGAAAAGTTCGACAGCGTC
TCCGACCTGATGCAGCTCTCGGAGGGCGAAGAATCTCGTGCTTTCAGCTTCGATGTAGGAGGGCGTGGAT
ATGTCCTGCGGGTAAATAGCTGCGCCGATGGTTTCTACAAAGATCGTTATGTTTATCGGCACTTTGCATC
GGCCGCGCTCCCGATTCCGGAAGTGCTTGACATTGGGGAATTCAGCGAGAGCCTGACCTATTGCATCTCC
CGCCGTGCACAGGGTGTCACGTTGCAAGACCTGCCTGAAACCGAACTGCCCGCTGTTCTGCAGCCGGTCG
CGGAGGCCATGGATGCGATCGCTGCGGCCGATCTTAGCCAGACGAGCGGGTTCGGCCCATTCGGACCGCA
AGGAATCGGTCAATACACTACATGGCGTGATTTCATATGCGCGATTGCTGATCCCCATGTGTATCACTGG
CAAACTGTGATGGACGACACCGTCAGTGCGTCCGTCGCGCAGGCTCTCGATGAGCTGATGCTTTGGGCCG
AGGACTGCCCCGAAGTCCGGCACCTCGTGCACGCGGATTTCGGCTCCAACAATGTCCTGACGGACAATGG
CCGCATAACAGCGGTCATTGACTGGAGCGAGGCGATGTTCGGGGATTCCCAATACGAGGTCGCCAACATC
TTCTTCTGGAGGCCGTGGTTGGCTTGTATGGAGCAGCAGACGCGCTACTTCGAGCGGAGGCATCCGGAGC
TTGCAGGATCGCCGCGGCTCCGGGCGTATATGCTCCGCATTGGTCTTGACCAACTCTATCAGAGCTTGGT
TGACGGCAATTTCGATGATGCAGCTTGGGCGCAGGGTCGATGCGACGCAATCGTCCGATCCGGAGCCGGG
ACTGTCGGGCGTACACAAATCGCCCGCAGAAGCGCGGCCGTCTGGACCGATGGCTGTGTAGAAGTACTCG
CCGATAGTGGAAACCGACGCCCCAGCACTCGTCCGAGGGCAAAGGAATAGCACGTACTACGAGATTTCGA
TTCCACCGCCGCCTTCTATGAAAGGTTGGGCTTCGGAATCGTTTTCCGGGACGCCGGCTGGATGATCCTC
CAGCGCGGGGATCTCATGCTGGAGTTCTTCGCCCACCCCAACTTGTTTATTGCAGCTTATAATGGTTACA
AATAAAGCAATAGCATCACAAATTTCACAAATAAAGCATTTTTTTCACTGCATTCTAGTTGTGGTTTGTC
CAAACTCATCAATGTATCTTATCATGTCTGTATACCGTCGACCTCTAGCTAGAGCTTGGCGTAATCATGG
TCATAGCTGTTTCCTGTGTGAAATTGTTATCCGCTCACAATTCCACACAACATACGAGCCGGAAGCATAA
AGTGTAAAGCCTGGGGTGCCTAATGAGTGAGCTAACTCACATTAATTGCGTTGCGCTCACTGCCCGCTTT
CCAGTCGGGAAACCTGTCGTGCCAGCTGCATTAATGAATCGGCCAACGCGCGGGGAGAGGCGGTTTGCGT
ATTGGGCGCTCTTCCGCTTCCTCGCTCACTGACTCGCTGCGCTCGGTCGTTCGGCTGCGGCGAGCGGTAT
CAGCTCACTCAAAGGCGGTAATACGGTTATCCACAGAATCAGGGGATAACGCAGGAAAGAACATGTGAGC
AAAAGGCCAGCAAAAGGCCAGGAACCGTAAAAAGGCCGCGTTGCTGGCGTTTTTCCATAGGCTCCGCCCC
CCTGACGAGCATCACAAAAATCGACGCTCAAGTCAGAGGTGGCGAAACCCGACAGGACTATAAAGATACC
AGGCGTTTCCCCCTGGAAGCTCCCTCGTGCGCTCTCCTGTTCCGACCCTGCCGCTTACCGGATACCTGTC
CGCCTTTCTCCCTTCGGGAAGCGTGGCGCTTTCTCATAGCTCACGCTGTAGGTATCTCAGTTCGGTGTAG
GTCGTTCGCTCCAAGCTGGGCTGTGTGCACGAACCCCCCGTTCAGCCCGACCGCTGCGCCTTATCCGGTA
ACTATCGTCTTGAGTCCAACCCGGTAAGACACGACTTATCGCCACTGGCAGCAGCCACTGGTAACAGGAT
TAGCAGAGCGAGGTATGTAGGCGGTGCTACAGAGTTCTTGAAGTGGTGGCCTAACTACGGCTACACTAGA
AGAACAGTATTTGGTATCTGCGCTCTGCTGAAGCCAGTTACCTTCGGAAAAAGAGTTGGTAGCTCTTGAT
CCGGCAAACAAACCACCGCTGGTAGCGGTGGTTTTTTTGTTTGCAAGCAGCAGATTACGCGCAGAAAAAA
AGGATCTCAAGAAGATCCTTTGATCTTTTCTACGGGGTCTGACGCTCAGTGGAACGAAAACTCACGTTAA
GGGATTTTGGTCATGAGATTATCAAAAAGGATCTTCACCTAGATCCTTTTAAATTAAAAATGAAGTTTTA
AATCAATCTAAAGTATATATGAGTAAACTTGGTCTGACAGTTACCAATGCTTAATCAGTGAGGCACCTAT
CTCAGCGATCTGTCTATTTCGTTCATCCATAGTTGCCTGACTCCCCGTCGTGTAGATAACTACGATACGG
GAGGGCTTACCATCTGGCCCCAGTGCTGCAATGATACCGCGAGACCCACGCTCACCGGCTCCAGATTTAT
CAGCAATAAACCAGCCAGCCGGAAGGGCCGAGCGCAGAAGTGGTCCTGCAACTTTATCCGCCTCCATCCA
GTCTATTAATTGTTGCCGGGAAGCTAGAGTAAGTAGTTCGCCAGTTAATAGTTTGCGCAACGTTGTTGCC
ATTGCTACAGGCATCGTGGTGTCACGCTCGTCGTTTGGTATGGCTTCATTCAGCTCCGGTTCCCAACGAT
CAAGGCGAGTTACATGATCCCCCATGTTGTGCAAAAAAGCGGTTAGCTCCTTCGGTCCTCCGATCGTTGT
CAGAAGTAAGTTGGCCGCAGTGTTATCACTCATGGTTATGGCAGCACTGCATAATTCTCTTACTGTCATG
CCATCCGTAAGATGCTTTTCTGTGACTGGTGAGTACTCAACCAAGTCATTCTGAGAATAGTGTATGCGGC
GACCGAGTTGCTCTTGCCCGGCGTCAATACGGGATAATACCGCGCCACATAGCAGAACTTTAAAAGTGCT
CATCATTGGAAAACGTTCTTCGGGGCGAAAACTCTCAAGGATCTTACCGCTGTTGAGATCCAGTTCGATG
TAACCCACTCGTGCACCCAACTGATCTTCAGCATCTTTTACTTTCACCAGCGTTTCTGGGTGAGCAAAAA
CAGGAAGGCAAAATGCCGCAAAAAAGGGAATAAGGGCGACACGGAAATGTTGAATACTCATACTCTTCCT
TTTTCAATATTATTGAAGCATTTATCAGGGTTATTGTCTCATGAGCGGATACATATTTGAATGTATTTAG
AAAAATAAACAAATAGGGGTTCCGCGCACATTTCCCCGAAAAGTGCCACCTGACGTCGACGGATCGGGAG
ATCTCCCGATCCCCTATGGTGCACTCTCAGTACAATCTGCTCTGATGCCGCATAGTTAAGCC
Features (pLannotate 1.2.2; 22 found; start..end, strand, type, name):
    176..583     +  promoter       SFFV promoter: spleen focus-forming virus long terminal repeat (LTR) promoter
    597..1304    +  CDS            mCherry: mCherry is a basic (constitutively fluorescent) red fluorescent protein published in 2004, derived from Discosoma sp.. It is reported to be a very rapidly-maturing monomer with low acid sensitivity.
   1350..1408    +  CDS            F2A (fragment): 2A peptide from foot-and-mouth disease virus polyprotein Eukaryotic ribosomes fail to insert a peptide bond between the Gly and Pro residues, yielding separate polypeptides.
   1650..1712    +  sig_peptide    Igκ leader: leader sequence from mouse immunoglobulin κ light chain
   1752..2432    +  CDS            IGHG1 (fragment): IGHG1_HUMAN - Experimental evidence at protein level: Swiss-Prot protein existence level 1. Constant region of immunoglobulin heavy chains. Immunoglobulins, also known as antibodies, are membrane-bound or secreted glycoproteins produced by B lymphocytes. In the recognition phase of humoral immunity, the membrane-bound immunoglobulins serve as receptors which, upon binding of a specific antigen, trigger the clonal expansion and differentiation of B lymphocytes into immunoglobulins- secreting plasma cells. Secreted immunoglobulins mediate the effector phase of humoral immunity, which results in
   2544..2630    +  CDS            CD8A (fragment): CD8A_HUMAN - Also known as MAL. Experimental evidence at protein level: Swiss-Prot protein existence level 1. Integral membrane glycoprotein that plays an essential role in the immune response and serves multiple functions in responses against both external and internal offenses. In T-cells, functions primarily as a coreceptor for MHC class I molecule:peptide complex. The antigens presented by class I peptides are derived from cytosolic proteins while class II derived from extracellular proteins. Interacts simultaneously with the T-cell receptor (TCR) and the MHC class I proteins presented by
   2755..2979    +  polyA_signal   bGH poly(A) signal: bovine growth hormone polyadenylation signal
   2995..3018    +  polyA_signal   bGH poly(A) signal (fragment): bovine growth hormone polyadenylation signal
   3022..3043    +  promoter       SV40 promoter (fragment): SV40 enhancer and early promoter
   3064..3297    +  rep_origin     f1 ori (fragment) (sequence partly withheld): f1 bacteriophage origin of replication; arrow indicates direction of (+) strand synthesis
   3302..3349    +  protein_bind   FRT: FLP-mediated recombination occurs in the 8-bp core sequence TCTAGAAA (Turan and Bode, 2011). FLP recombinase from the Saccharomyces cerevisiae 2μ plasmid
   3357..4379    +  CDS            HygR: aminoglycoside phosphotransferase from E. coli; aph(4)-Ia; confers resistance to hygromycin
   4389..4514    +  CDS            ble (fragment): BLE_KLEPN - Experimental evidence at protein level: Swiss-Prot protein existence level 1. Binding protein with a strong affinity to the bleomycin family of antibiotics. Binds to CL990; an antimitotic-antibiotic compound. From Klebsiella pneumoniae.
   4509..4630    +  polyA_signal   SV40 poly(A) signal: SV40 polyadenylation signal
   4703..4719    -  protein_bind   lac operator: The lac repressor binds to the lac operator to inhibit transcription in E. coli. This inhibition can be relieved by adding lactose or isopropyl-β-D-thiogalactopyranoside (IPTG). lac repressor encoded by lacI
   4727..4757    -  promoter       lac promoter: promoter for the E. coli lac operon
   4772..4793    -  protein_bind   CAP binding site: CAP binding activates transcription in the presence of cAMP. E. coli catabolite activator protein
   4806..4898    -  CDS            lacI (fragment): lac repressor; lacI; The lac repressor binds to the lac operator to inhibit transcription in E. coli. This inhibition can be relieved by adding lactose or isopropyl-β-D-thiogalactopyranoside (IPTG).
   5081..5669    -  rep_origin     ori: high-copy-number ColE1/pMB1/pBR322/pUC origin of replication
   5840..6700    -  CDS            AmpR: β-lactamase; bla; confers resistance to ampicillin, carbenicillin, and related antibiotics
   6701..6805    -  promoter       AmpR promoter: bla
   6864..5       -  misc_feature   bom (fragment) (across the origin): basis of mobility region from pBR322
