[The description below was written by a language model from this plasmid's Addgene catalogue record and pLannotate feature annotations shown in this document.]
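Description:
XZ098 SFFV-mCherry-LIDARsensor(W)-hIgG1-TM is a 6.9 kb mammalian expression plasmid built on a FLP-IN backbone. It is propagated in E. coli at high copy from a ColE1/pUC-type origin under ampicillin selection (AmpR with its bla promoter). The backbone also carries an FRT site placed directly upstream of a hygromycin resistance coding sequence followed by an SV40 poly(A) signal. No complete promoter is annotated in front of HygR, which fits the usual Flp-In design: FLP-mediated recombination into a genomic FRT landing pad supplies the elements needed to express the marker, so stable single-site integrants can be selected with hygromycin. Remnants of an f1 origin, lac regulatory elements, and a ble fragment are also present.

The payload is a single synthetic transcript driven by the spleen focus-forming virus LTR promoter and terminated by the bGH poly(A) signal. It begins with mCherry, a constitutive red fluorescent marker of transcript expression, followed by an F2A ribosome-skipping peptide. Next comes a stretch of about 240 nt without annotated features, which presumably holds the LIDAR sensor sequence named in the insert. Downstream are a mouse Igκ leader, a human IgG1 heavy-chain constant-region fragment, and a short CD8A fragment consistent with the transmembrane anchor ("TM"), together encoding a surface-displayed human IgG output. In the regular reporter, a UAG stop codon in the sensor blocks translation of this output. Here it is replaced with UGG (tryptophan, the "W"), so the output is translated constitutively. The plasmid therefore serves as a positive control that shows the maximum signal of the LIDAR post-transcriptional synthetic receptor system.
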