Addgene plasmid #233429: XZ098 SFFV-mCherry-LIDARsensor(W)-hIgG1-TM
Purpose: Positive control LIDAR reporter RNA (UAG stop codon replaced with UGG) with a membrane-bound human IgG as output
Depositing lab: Xiaojing Gao. Depositing organization: Stanford University. Publication: Post-transcriptional modular synthetic receptors. Zhang X, Mille-Fragoso LS, Kaseniit KE, Lee AP, Zhang M, Call CC, Hu Y, Xie Y, Gao XJ. Nat Chem Biol. 2025 Mar 28. doi: 10.1038/s41589-025-01872-w. PubMed 40155716.
Backbone
  Vector backbone: FLP-IN
  Vector type: Mammalian Expression
Growth in bacteria
  Bacterial resistance: Ampicillin, 100 μg/mL
  Growth temperature: 37°C
  Growth strain: DH5alpha
  Copy number: High Copy
Gene/Insert
  Gene/Insert name: mCherry-LIDARsensor(W)-hIgG1-TM
  Species: Synthetic
  Mutation: WT
  Promoter: SFFV
  Cloning method: Gibson Cloning
Terms and licenses: Academic/Nonprofit Terms; Industry Terms: Not Available to Industry
Depositor comments: https://benchling.com/s/seq-8oYBqAcwJgyyNm4XcT0E?m=slm-HNZbLzqGDpZLJdYPoD9A for annotated sequence file. Please visit https://doi.org/10.1101/2024.05.03.592453 for bioRxiv preprint.
How to cite: XZ098 SFFV-mCherry-LIDARsensor(W)-hIgG1-TM was a gift from Xiaojing Gao (Addgene plasmid # 233429 ; http://n2t.net/addgene:233429 ; RRID:Addgene_233429)
